Addgene plasmid #116049: PB-PGK-FKBP-Zte-Cit-tv-DHFR
Purpose: Reporter plasmid for measuring protease activity
Depositing lab: Michael Elowitz. Depositing organization: California Institute of Technology. Publication: Programmable protein circuits in living cells. Gao XJ, Chong LS, Kim MS, Elowitz MB. Science. 2018 Sep 21;361(6408):1252-1258. doi: 10.1126/science.aat5062. PubMed 30237357.
Backbone
  Vector backbone: PB-PGK
  Vector type: Mammalian Expression
Growth in bacteria
  Bacterial resistance: Ampicillin, 100 μg/mL
  Growth temperature: 37°C
  Growth strain: DH5alpha
  Copy number: High Copy
Gene/Insert
  Gene/Insert name: FKBP-Zte-Cit-tv-DHFR
  Species: Synthetic
  Cloning method: Gibson Cloning
Terms and licenses: Academic/Nonprofit Terms; Industry Terms: Not Available to Industry
How to cite: PB-PGK-FKBP-Zte-Cit-tv-DHFR was a gift from Michael Elowitz (Addgene plasmid # 116049 ; http://n2t.net/addgene:116049 ; RRID:Addgene_116049)
