[The description below was written by a language model from this plasmid's Addgene catalogue record and pLannotate feature annotations shown in this document.]
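Description:
PB-PGK-FKBP-Zte-Cit-tv-DHFR is a mammalian expression plasmid built on the PB-PGK backbone and catalogued as a reporter for measuring protease activity. In bacteria it is maintained as a high-copy plasmid through a ColE1/pUC-type origin and selected with ampicillin via the β-lactamase gene. An f1 origin and remnants of a lacZα/lac promoter cloning region are also present. The "PB" prefix suggests a piggyBac transposon vector, but no transposon terminal repeats appear in the feature table, so this cannot be confirmed from the record. The short hits to phage lambda portal protein, a WPRE fragment and a G-CSF destabilising element are probably incidental matches from automated annotation rather than functional parts.

The payload is a synthetic fusion driven by the mouse PGK promoter and terminated by the bGH polyadenylation signal. The annotated open reading frames run in order: human FKBP12 (FKBP1A), the yellow fluorescent protein Citrine, and E. coli dihydrofolate reductase (folA). Unannotated gaps lie between these domains, and going by the construct name they would hold the "Zte" and "tv" elements. These are plausibly linker or protease recognition sequences, but the record does not define them. FKBP- and DHFR-derived domains are commonly used as conditional destabilising domains, so a likely design is that cleavage at the junctions changes Citrine stability and therefore fluorescence. The record does not describe this mechanism explicitly.

Downstream, a second cassette places the Sh ble gene under tandem SV40 early and EM7 promoters with an SV40 polyadenylation signal. This gives Zeocin/bleomycin resistance for selecting stable mammalian cells, and it can also be expressed in bacteria. The plasmid suits fluorescence readout of protease activity in engineered protein circuits in mammalian cells.
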