Features (pLannotate 1.2.2; 22 found; start..end, strand, type, name):
      1..105     -  promoter       AmpR promoter: bla
    158..586     -  rep_origin     f1 ori (sequence partly withheld): f1 bacteriophage origin of replication; arrow indicates direction of (+) strand synthesis
    591..746     -  CDS            lacZα (fragment): LacZα fragment of β-galactosidase; lacZ fragment
    748..867     +  CDS            B (fragment): PORTL_LAMBD - Experimental evidence at protein level: Swiss-Prot protein existence level 1. Forms the portal vertex of the capsid (PubMed:6228056, PubMed:6232391). This portal plays critical roles in head assembly, genome packaging, neck/tail attachment, and genome ejection (Probable). The portal protein multimerizes as a single ring-shaped homododecamer arranged around a central channel (PubMed:6232391). Binds to the terminase subunits to form the packaging machine (PubMed:7799432). From Escherichia phage lambda (Bacteriophage lambda).
   1414..1913    +  promoter       PGK promoter: mouse phosphoglycerate kinase 1 promoter
   1944..2264    +  CDS            FKBP1A: FKB1A_HUMAN - Also known as FKBP1, FKBP12. Experimental evidence at protein level: Swiss-Prot protein existence level 1. Keeps in an inactive conformation TGFBR1, the TGF-beta type I serine/threonine kinase receptor, preventing TGF-beta receptor activation in absence of ligand. Recruits SMAD7 to ACVR1B which prevents the association of SMAD2 and SMAD3 with the activin receptor complex, thereby blocking the activin signal. May modulate the RYR1 calcium channel activity. PPIases accelerate the folding of proteins. It catalyzes the cis-trans isomerization of proline imidic peptide bonds in oligop
   2415..3128    +  CDS            Citrine: Citrine is a basic (constitutively fluorescent) yellow fluorescent protein published in 2001, derived from Aequorea victoria. It has moderate acid sensitivity.
   3177..3650    +  CDS            folA: DYR_ECOLI - Also known as tmrA. Experimental evidence at protein level: Swiss-Prot protein existence level 1. Key enzyme in folate metabolism. Catalyzes an essential reaction for de novo glycine and purine synthesis, and for DNA precursor synthesis. From Escherichia coli (strain K12).
   3686..3893    +  polyA_signal   bGH poly(A) signal: bovine growth hormone polyadenylation signal
   3931..4260    +  promoter       SV40 promoter: SV40 enhancer and early promoter
   4308..4355    +  promoter       EM7 promoter: synthetic bacterial promoter&nbsp
   4374..4748    +  CDS            BleoR: antibiotic-binding protein; Sh ble from Streptoalloteichus hindustanus; confers resistance to bleomycin, phleomycin, and Zeocin™
   4755..4861    +  misc_feature   WPRE (fragment): woodchuck hepatitis virus posttranscriptional regulatory element
   4870..4991    +  polyA_signal   SV40 poly(A) signal: SV40 polyadenylation signal
   5009..5101    +  ncRNA          G-CSF SLDE: Accession: RF00183 - G-CSF factor stem-loop destabilising element (SLDE)
   5798..6265    +  CDS            B (fragment): PORTL_LAMBD - Experimental evidence at protein level: Swiss-Prot protein existence level 1. Forms the portal vertex of the capsid (PubMed:6228056, PubMed:6232391). This portal plays critical roles in head assembly, genome packaging, neck/tail attachment, and genome ejection (Probable). The portal protein multimerizes as a single ring-shaped homododecamer arranged around a central channel (PubMed:6232391). Binds to the terminase subunits to form the packaging machine (PubMed:7799432). From Escherichia phage lambda (Bacteriophage lambda).
   6303..6319    -  protein_bind   lac operator: The lac repressor binds to the lac operator to inhibit transcription in E. coli. This inhibition can be relieved by adding lactose or isopropyl-β-D-thiogalactopyranoside (IPTG). lac repressor encoded by lacI
   6327..6357    -  promoter       lac promoter: promoter for the E. coli lac operon
   6372..6393    -  protein_bind   CAP binding site: CAP binding activates transcription in the presence of cAMP. E. coli catabolite activator protein
   6406..6498    -  CDS            lacI (fragment): lac repressor; lacI; The lac repressor binds to the lac operator to inhibit transcription in E. coli. This inhibition can be relieved by adding lactose or isopropyl-β-D-thiogalactopyranoside (IPTG).
   6681..7269    -  rep_origin     ori: high-copy-number ColE1/pMB1/pBR322/pUC origin of replication
   7440..8300    -  CDS            AmpR: β-lactamase; bla; confers resistance to ampicillin, carbenicillin, and related antibiotics
>Addgene plasmid #116049 | PB-PGK-FKBP-Zte-Cit-tv-DHFR | addgene full sequence | sequence record 225385 | Addgene NGS Result
ACTCTTCCTTTTTCAATATTATTGAAGCATTTATCAGGGTTATTGTCTCATGAGCGGATACATATTTGAA
TGTATTTAGAAAAATAAACAAATAGGGGTTCCGCGCACATTTCCCCGAAAAGTGCCACCTAAATTGTAAG
CGTTAATATTTTGTTAAAATTCGCGTTAAATTTTTGTTAAATCAGCTCATTTTTTAACCAATAGGCCGAA
ATCGGCAAAATCCCTTATAAATCAAAAGAATAGACCGAGATAGGGT
[37 nt withheld, positions 257-293]
AAAGAACGTGGACTCCAACGTCAAAGG
[49 nt withheld, positions 321-369]
T
[91 nt withheld, positions 371-461]
G
[124 nt withheld, positions 463-586]
CCCATTCGCCATTCAGGCTGCGCAACTGTTGGGAAGGGCGATCGGTGCGGGCCTCTTCGCTATTACGCCA
GCTGGCGAAAGGGGGATGTGCTGCAAGGCGATTAAGTTGGGTAACGCCAGGGTTTTCCCAGTCACGACGT
TGTAAAACGACGGCCAGTGAGCGCGCCTCGTTCATTCACGTTTTTGAACCCGTGGAGGACGGGCAGACTC
GCGGTGCAAATGTGTTTTACAGCGTGATGGAGCAGATGAAGATGCTCGACACGCTGCAGAACACGCAGCT
AGATTAACCCTAGAAAGATAATCATATTGTGACGTACGTTAAAGATAATCATGTGTAAAATTGACGCATG
TGTTTTATCGGTCTGTATATCGAGGTTTATTTATTAATTTGAATAGATATTAAGTTTTATTATATTTACA
CTTACATACTAATAATAAATTCAACAAACAATTTATTTATGTTTATTTATTTATTAAAAAAAACAAAAAC
TCAAAATTTCTTCTATAAAGTAACAAAACTTTTATGAGGGACAGCCCCCCCCCAAAGCCCCCAGGGATGT
AATTACGTCCCTCCCCCGCTAGGGGGCAGCAGCGAGCCGCCCGGGGCTCCGCTCCGGTCCGGCGCTCCCC
CCGCATCCCCGAGCCGGCAGCGTGCGGGGACAGCCCGGGCACGGGGAAGGTGGCACGGGATCGCTTTCCT
CTGAACGCTTCTCGCTGCTCTTTGAGCCTGCAGACACCTGGGGGGATACGGGGAAAAGGCCTCCACGGCC
ACTAGTAGGCGTTTTGCGCTGCTTCGCGATGTACGGGCCAGATATACGCGTTCTACCGGGTAGGGGAGGC
GCTTTTCCCAAGGCAGTCTGGAGCATGCGCTTTAGCAGCCCCGCTGGGCACTTGGCGCTACACAAGTGGC
CTCTGGCCTCGCACACATTCCACATCCACCGGTAGGCGCCAACCGGCTCCGTTCTTTGGTGGCCCCTTCG
CGCCACCTTCTACTCCTCCCCTAGTCAGGAAGTTCCCCCCCGCCCCGCAGCTCGCGTCGTGCAGGACGTG
ACAAATGGAAGTAGCACGTCTCATTAGTCTCGTGCAGATGGACAGCACCGCTGAGCAATGGAAGCGGGTA
GGCCTTTGGGGCAGCGGCCAATAGCAGCTTTGCTCCTTCGCTTTCTGGGCTCAGAGGCTGGGAAGGGGTG
GGTCCGGGGGCGGGCTCAGGGGCGGGCTCAGGGGCGGGGCGGGCGCCCGAAGGTCCTCCGGAGGCCCGGC
ATTCTGCACGCTTCAAAAGCGCACGTCTGCCGCGCTGTTCTCCTCTTCCTCATCTCCGGGCCTTTCGACC
TGCAGCCCAAGCTTCGCCACCATGGGAGGAGTTCAGGTGGAGACCATATCTCCGGGGGATGGCAGGACAT
TTCCGAAAAGGGGCCAGACGTGTGTTGTTCATTATACAGGGATGTTGGAGGACGGAAAAAAGGTAGACTC
TTCTCGGGATAGAAATAAGCCCTTTAAGTTCATGCTGGGTAAGCAGGAAGTTATTCGAGGATGGGAAGAA
GGAGTAGCCCAGATGTCAGTTGGACAGCGGGCAAAATTGACTATAAGCCCTGATTATGCCTACGGTGCAA
CGGGTCACCCAGGTATTATACCGCCGCATGCGACACTCGTTTTTGACGTGGAACTTTTGAAACCTGAAGG
AGGCGGATCCGAGCAACTCGAAAAGAAGCTGCAAGCGTTGGAGAAGAAGCTCGCACAACTTGAATGGAAA
AATCAGGCACTGGAAAAGAAACTGGCTCAAGGTGGCTCCGGCAGCGAGAATCTTTATTTCCAATCCGGCT
CAGGCTCCGTGAGCAAGGGCGAGGAGCTGTTCACCGGGGTGGTGCCCATCCTGGTCGAGCTGGACGGCGA
CGTAAACGGCCACAAGTTCAGCGTGTCCGGCGAGGGCGAGGGCGATGCCACCTACGGCAAGCTGACCCTG
AAGTTCATCTGCACCACCGGCAAGCTGCCCGTGCCCTGGCCCACCCTCGTGACCACCTTCGGCTACGGCC
TGATGTGCTTCGCCCGCTACCCCGACCACATGAAGCAGCACGACTTCTTCAAGTCCGCCATGCCCGAAGG
CTACGTCCAGGAGCGCACCATCTTCTTCAAGGACGACGGCAACTACAAGACCCGCGCCGAGGTGAAGTTC
GAGGGCGACACCCTGGTGAACCGCATCGAGCTGAAGGGCATCGACTTCAAGGAGGACGGCAACATCCTGG
GGCACAAGCTGGAGTACAACTACAACAGCCACAACGTCTATATCATGGCCGACAAGCAGAAGAACGGCAT
CAAGGTGAACTTCAAGATCCGCCACAACATCGAGGACGGCAGCGTGCAGCTCGCCGACCACTACCAGCAG
AACACCCCCATCGGCGACGGCCCCGTGCTGCTGCCCGACAACCACTACCTGAGCTACCAGTCCGCCCTGA
GCAAAGACCCCAACGAGAAGCGCGATCACATGGTCCTGCTGGAGTTCGTGACCGCCGCCGGGATCACTCT
CGGCATGGACGAGCTGTACAAGGGTGGGTCCGGTCTCGAGACGGTTAGATTCCAGAGTGGGAGCGGATCG
ATATCACTGATCGCTGCACTCGCGGTTGATTATGTAATAGGCATGGAAAACGCGATGCCCTGGAACCTGC
CAGCAGACCTCGCATGGTTTAAGCGGAACACTCTGAATAAGCCAGTCATTATGGGCCGACATACGTGGGA
AAGCATTGGACGCCCACTGCCAGGAAGGAAGAATATAATCCTGTCATCACAGCCGTCCACGGACGATAGA
GTCACTTGGGTAAAATCCGTTGACGAAGCCATAGCTGCCTGTGGTGATGTGCCTGAGATAATGGTAATAG
GAGGAGGGCGGGTAATCGAACAATTTCTGCCTAAAGCCCAGAAGCTGTACCTTACCCATATTGACGCGGA
AGTAGAGGGCGACACACATTTCCCAGATTATGAGCCAGATGATTGGGAGAGCGTTTTCTCCGAATTTCAT
GATGCAGACGCCCAGAATAGCCACAGCTACTGCTTTGAAATATTGGAGCGCCGATGAAGCTAGCGAATTC
GAATTTAAATCGGCCTCGACTGTGCCTTCTAGTTGCCAGCCATCTGTTGTTTGCCCCTCCCCCGTGCCTT
CCTTGACCCTGGAAGGTGCCACTCCCACTGTCCTTTCCTAATAAAATGAGGAAATTGCATCGCATTGTCT
GAGTAGGTGTCATTCTATTCTGGGGGGTGGGGTGGGGCAGGACAGCAAGGGGGAGGATTGGGAAGACAAT
AGCAGGCATGCTGGGGACGCGGCCGCAATTTAACGCGAATTAATTCTGTGGAATGTGTGTCAGTTAGGGT
GTGGAAAGTCCCCAGGCTCCCCAGCAGGCAGAAGTATGCAAAGCATGCATCTCAATTAGTCAGCAACCAG
GTGTGGAAAGTCCCCAGGCTCCCCAGCAGGCAGAAGTATGCAAAGCATGCATCTCAATTAGTCAGCAACC
ATAGTCCCGCCCCTAACTCCGCCCATCCCGCCCCTAACTCCGCCCAGTTCCGCCCATTCTCCGCCCCATG
GCTGACTAATTTTTTTTATTTATGCAGAGGCCGAGGCCGCCTCTGCCTCTGAGCTATTCCAGAAGTAGTG
AGGAGGCTTTTTTGGAGGCCTAGGCTTTTGCAAAAAGCTCCCGGGAGCTTGTATATCCATTTTCGGATCT
GATCAGCACGTGTTGACAATTAATCATCGGCATAGTATATCGGCATAGTATAATACGACAAGGTGAGGAA
CTAAACCATGGCCAAGTTGACCAGTGCCGTTCCGGTGCTCACCGCGCGCGACGTCGCCGGAGCGGTCGAG
TTCTGGACCGACCGGCTCGGGTTCTCCCGGGACTTCGTGGAGGACGACTTCGCCGGTGTGGTCCGGGACG
ACGTGACCCTGTTCATCAGCGCGGTCCAGGACCAGGTGGTGCCGGACAACACCCTGGCCTGGGTGTGGGT
GCGCGGCCTGGACGAGCTGTACGCCGAGTGGTCGGAGGTCGTGTCCACGAACTTCCGGGACGCCTCCGGG
CCGGCCATGACCGAGATCGGCGAGCAGCCGTGGGGGCGGGAGTTCGCCCTGCGCGACCCGGCCGGCAACT
GCGTGCACTTCGTGGCCGAGGAGCAGGACTGAGTCGACAATCAACCTCTGGATTACAAAATTTGTGAAAG
ATTGACTGGTATTCTTAACTATGTTGCTCCTTTTACGCTATGTGGATACGCTGCTTTAATGCCTTTGTAT
CATGCGTTAACTAAACTTGTTTATTGCAGCTTATAATGGTTACAAATAAAGCAATAGCATCACAAATTTC
ACAAATAAAGCATTTTTTTCACTGCATTCTAGTTGTGGTTTGTCCAAACTCATCAATGTATCTTATCATG
TCTGGAATTGACTCAAATGATGTCAATTAGTCTATCAGAAGCTCATCTGGTCTCCCTTCCGGGGGACAAG
ACATCCCTGTTTAATATTTAAACAGCAGTGTTCCCAAACTGGGTTCTTATATCCCTTGCTCTGGTCAACC
AGGTTGCAGGGTTTCCTGTCCTCACAGGAACGAAGTCCCTAAAGAAACAGTGGCAGCCAGGTTTAGCCCC
GGAATTGACTGGATTCCTTTTTTAGGGCCCATTGGTATGGCTTTTTCCCCGTATCCCCCCAGGTGTCTGC
AGGCTCAAAGAGCAGCGAGAAGCGTTCAGAGGAAAGCGATCCCGTGCCACCTTCCCCGTGCCCGGGCTGT
CCCCGCACGCTGCCGGCTCGGGGATGCGGGGGGAGCGCCGGACCGGAGCGGAGCCCCGGGCGGCTCGCTG
CTGCCCCCTAGCGGGGGAGGGACGTAATTACATCCCTGGGGGCTTTGGGGGGGGGCTGTCCCTGATATCT
ATAACAAGAAAATATATATATAATAAGTTATCACGTAAGTAGAACATGAAATAACAATATAATTATCGTA
TGAGTTAAATCTTAAAAGTCACGTAAAAGATAATCATGCGTCATTTTGACTCACGCGGTCGTTATAGTTC
AAAATCAGTGACACTTACCGCATTGACAAGCACGCCTCACGGGAGCTCCAAGCGGCGACTGAGATGTCCT
AAATGCACAGCGACGGATTCGCGCTATTTAGAAAGAGAGAGCAATATTTCAAGAATGCATGCGTCAATTT
TACGCAGACTATCTTTCTAGGGTTAATCTAGCTGCATCAGGATCATATCGTCGGGTCTTTTTTCCGGCTC
AGTCATCGCCCAAGCTGGCGCTATCTGGGCATCGGGGAGGAAGAAGCCCGTGCCTTTTCCCGCGAGGTTG
AAGCGGCATGGAAAGAGTTTGCCGAGGATGACTGCTGCTGCATTGACGTTGAGCGAAAACGCACGTTTAC
CATGATGATTCGGGAAGGTGTGGCCATGCACGCCTTTAACGGTGAACTGTTCGTTCAGGCCACCTGGGAT
ACCAGTTCGTCGCGGCTTTTCCGGACACAGTTCCGGATGGTCAGCCCGAAGCGCATCAGCAACCCGAACA
ATACCGGCGACAGCCGGAACTGCCGTGCCGGTGTGCAGATTAATGACAGCGGTGCGGCGCTGGGATATTA
CGTCAGCGAGGACGGGTATCCTGGCTGGATGCCGCAGAAATGGACATGGATACCCCGTGAGTTACCCGGC
GGGCGCGCTTGGCGTAATCATGGTCATAGCTGTTTCCTGTGTGAAATTGTTATCCGCTCACAATTCCACA
CAACATACGAGCCGGAAGCATAAAGTGTAAAGCCTGGGGTGCCTAATGAGTGAGCTAACTCACATTAATT
GCGTTGCGCTCACTGCCCGCTTTCCAGTCGGGAAACCTGTCGTGCCAGCTGCATTAATGAATCGGCCAAC
GCGCGGGGAGAGGCGGTTTGCGTATTGGGCGCTCTTCCGCTTCCTCGCTCACTGACTCGCTGCGCTCGGT
CGTTCGGCTGCGGCGAGCGGTATCAGCTCACTCAAAGGCGGTAATACGGTTATCCACAGAATCAGGGGAT
AACGCAGGAAAGAACATGTGAGCAAAAGGCCAGCAAAAGGCCAGGAACCGTAAAAAGGCCGCGTTGCTGG
CGTTTTTCCATAGGCTCCGCCCCCCTGACGAGCATCACAAAAATCGACGCTCAAGTCAGAGGTGGCGAAA
CCCGACAGGACTATAAAGATACCAGGCGTTTCCCCCTGGAAGCTCCCTCGTGCGCTCTCCTGTTCCGACC
CTGCCGCTTACCGGATACCTGTCCGCCTTTCTCCCTTCGGGAAGCGTGGCGCTTTCTCATAGCTCACGCT
GTAGGTATCTCAGTTCGGTGTAGGTCGTTCGCTCCAAGCTGGGCTGTGTGCACGAACCCCCCGTTCAGCC
CGACCGCTGCGCCTTATCCGGTAACTATCGTCTTGAGTCCAACCCGGTAAGACACGACTTATCGCCACTG
GCAGCAGCCACTGGTAACAGGATTAGCAGAGCGAGGTATGTAGGCGGTGCTACAGAGTTCTTGAAGTGGT
GGCCTAACTACGGCTACACTAGAAGAACAGTATTTGGTATCTGCGCTCTGCTGAAGCCAGTTACCTTCGG
AAAAAGAGTTGGTAGCTCTTGATCCGGCAAACAAACCACCGCTGGTAGCGGTGGTTTTTTTGTTTGCAAG
CAGCAGATTACGCGCAGAAAAAAAGGATCTCAAGAAGATCCTTTGATCTTTTCTACGGGGTCTGACGCTC
AGTGGAACGAAAACTCACGTTAAGGGATTTTGGTCATGAGATTATCAAAAAGGATCTTCACCTAGATCCT
TTTAAATTAAAAATGAAGTTTTAAATCAATCTAAAGTATATATGAGTAAACTTGGTCTGACAGTTACCAA
TGCTTAATCAGTGAGGCACCTATCTCAGCGATCTGTCTATTTCGTTCATCCATAGTTGCCTGACTCCCCG
TCGTGTAGATAACTACGATACGGGAGGGCTTACCATCTGGCCCCAGTGCTGCAATGATACCGCGAGACCC
ACGCTCACCGGCTCCAGATTTATCAGCAATAAACCAGCCAGCCGGAAGGGCCGAGCGCAGAAGTGGTCCT
GCAACTTTATCCGCCTCCATCCAGTCTATTAATTGTTGCCGGGAAGCTAGAGTAAGTAGTTCGCCAGTTA
ATAGTTTGCGCAACGTTGTTGCCATTGCTACAGGCATCGTGGTGTCACGCTCGTCGTTTGGTATGGCTTC
ATTCAGCTCCGGTTCCCAACGATCAAGGCGAGTTACATGATCCCCCATGTTGTGCAAAAAAGCGGTTAGC
TCCTTCGGTCCTCCGATCGTTGTCAGAAGTAAGTTGGCCGCAGTGTTATCACTCATGGTTATGGCAGCAC
TGCATAATTCTCTTACTGTCATGCCATCCGTAAGATGCTTTTCTGTGACTGGTGAGTACTCAACCAAGTC
ATTCTGAGAATAGTGTATGCGGCGACCGAGTTGCTCTTGCCCGGCGTCAATACGGGATAATACCGCGCCA
CATAGCAGAACTTTAAAAGTGCTCATCATTGGAAAACGTTCTTCGGGGCGAAAACTCTCAAGGATCTTAC
CGCTGTTGAGATCCAGTTCGATGTAACCCACTCGTGCACCCAACTGATCTTCAGCATCTTTTACTTTCAC
CAGCGTTTCTGGGTGAGCAAAAACAGGAAGGCAAAATGCCGCAAAAAAGGGAATAAGGGCGACACGGAAA
TGTTGAATACTCAT
